>Addgene plasmid #105120 | pFRETvr-2in1-CN | depositor full sequence | sequence record 199623 | pFRETvr-2in1-CN sequence 13306 bps
AAACTGAAGGCGGGAAACGACAATCTGATCCAAGCTCAAGCTAAGCTAGGACTAGCCCTCTGCAGGTCAA
CATGGTGGAGCACGACACTCTCGTCTACTCCAAGAATATCAAAGATACAGTCTCAGAAGACCAGAGGGCT
ATTGAGACTTTTCAACAAAGGGTAATATCGGGAAACCTCCTCGGATTCCATTGCCCAGCTATCTGTCACT
TCATCGAAAGGACAGTAGAAAAGGAAGATGGCTTCTACAAATGCCATCATTGCGATAAAGGAAAGGCTAT
CGTTCAAGATGCCTCTACCGACAGTGGTCCCAAAGATGGACCCCCACCCACGAGGAACATCGTGGAAAAA
GAAGACGTTCCAACCACGTCTTCAAAGCAAGTGGATTGATGTGATATCTCCACTGACGTAAGGGATGACG
CACAATCCCACTATCCTTCGCAAGACCCTTCCTCTATATAAGGAAGTTCATTTCATTTGGAGAGGACCTC
GAGCGCGCGTATTTTTAAACAATTACCAACAACAACAACAAACAACAACAACATTACATTTTACATTCTA
CAACTACATCTAGTATGGTGAGTAAAGGTGAAGAGTTGATTAAAGAGAACATGCATATGAAGTTATACAT
GGAGGGAACTGTCAATAATCACCACTTTAAGTGTACATCAGAGGGTGAGGGAAAGCCATACGAGGGAACC
CAAACTATGAGAATCAAAGTAGTGGAGGGAGGTCCTCTTCCATTTGCTTTTGATATACTAGCAACAAGTT
TCATGTATGGTTCCAGGACCTTCATTAACCATACTCAGGGAATCCCTGACTTCTTTAAACAGTCTTTTCC
TGAAGGTTTTACATGGGAGAGGGTTACCACTTACGAGGACGGTGGAGTCTTGACAGCAACCCAGGACACT
TCATTACAAGATGGATGCCTAATATACAATGTGAAAATTAGGGGTGTGAATTTCCCTAGTAACGGACCAG
TTATGCAGAAGAAAACACTAGGTTGGGAAGCTAATACTGAAATGTTGTACCCTGCCGACGGAGGTTTAGA
AGGTAGATCCGACATGGCCCTTAAGCTAGTCGGAGGTGGACACTTGATCTGTAACTTTAAAACCACATAT
AGGTCTAAGAAGCCAGCAAAGAATCTAAAAATGCCTGGTGTTTACTATGTGGACCATAGACTAGAAAGGA
TAAAAGAAGCAGACAAAGAAACTTACGTGGAGCAACATGAGGTCGCCGTCGCTAGGTATTGCGACTTACC
TTCCAAGCTAGGTCACAAATTGAACAGTAACACTAGTCCTAGAACAAGTTTGTACAAAAAAGCTGAACGA
GAAACGTAAAATGATATAAATATCAATATATTAAATTAGATTTTGCATAAAAAACAGACTACATAATACT
GTAAAACACAACATATCCAGTCACTATGGCGGCCGCATTAGGCACCCCAGGCTTTACACTTTATGCTTCC
GGCTCGTATAATGTGTGGATTTTGAGTTAGGATCCGTCGAGATTTTCAGGAGCTAAGGAAGCTAAAATGG
AGAAAAAAATCACTGGATATACCACCGTTGATATATCCCAATGGCATCGTAAAGAACATTTTGAGGCATT
TCAGTCAGTTGCTCAATGTACCTATAACCAGACCGTTCAGCTGGATATTACGGCCTTTTTAAAGACCGTA
AAGAAAAATAAGCACAAGTTTTATCCGGCCTTTATTCACATTCTTGCCCGCCTGATGAATGCTCATCCGG
AATTCCGTATGGCAATGAAAGACGGTGAGCTGGTGATATGGGATAGTGTTCACCCTTGTTACACCGTTTT
CCATGAGCAAACTGAAACGTTTTCATCGCTCTGGAGTGAATACCACGACGATTTCCGGCAGTTTCTACAC
ATATATTCGCAAGATGTGGCGTGTTACGGTGAAAACCTGGCCTATTTCCCTAAAGGGTTTATTGAGAATA
TGTTTTTCGTCTCAGCCAATCCCTGGGTGAGTTTCACCAGTTTTGATTTAAACGTGGCCAATATGGACAA
CTTCTTCGCCCCCGTTTTCACCATGGGCAAATATTATACGCAAGGCGACAAGGTGCTGATGCCGCTGGCG
ATTCAGGTTCATCATGCCGTTTGTGATGGCTTCCATGTCGGCAGAATGCTTAATGAATTACAACAGTACT
GCGATGAGTGGCAGGGCGGGGCGTAAAGATCTGGATCCGGCTTACTAAAAGCCAGATAACAGTATGCGTA
TTTGCGCGCTGATTTTTGCGGTATAAGAATATATACTGATATGTATACCCGAAGTATGTCAAAAAGAGGT
ATGCTATGAAGCAGCGTATTACAGTGACAGTTGACAGCGACAGCTATCAGTTGCTCAAGGCATATATGAT
GTCAATATCTCCGGTCTGGTAAGCACAACCATGCAGAATGAAGCCCGTCGTCTGCGTGCCGAACGCTGGA
AAGCGGAAAATCAGGAAGGGATGGCTGAGGTCGCCCGGTTTATTGAAATGAACGGCTCTTTTGCTGACGA
GAACAGGGGCTGGTGAAATGCAGTTTAAGGTTTACACCTATAAAAGAGAGAGCCGTTATCGTCTGTTTGT
GGATGTACAGAGTGATATTATTGACACGCCCGGGCGACGGATGGTGATCCCCCTGGCCAGTGCACGTCTG
CTGTCAGATAAAGTCTCCCGTGAACTTTACCCGGTGGTGCATATCGGGGATGAAAGCTGGCGCATGATGA
CCACCGATATGGCCAGTGTGCCGGTCTCCGTTATCGGGGAAGAAGTGGCTGATCTCAGCCACCGCGAAAA
TGACATCAAAAACGCCATTAACCTGATGTTCTGGGGAATATAAATGTCAGGCTCCCTTATACACAGCCAG
TCTGCAGGTCGACCATAGTGACTGGATATGTTGTGTTTTACAGTATTATGTAGTCTGTTTTTTATGCAAA
ATCTAATTTAATATATTGATATTTATATCATTTTACGTTTCTCGTTCAACTTTTCTATACAAAGTTGGTC
AATTGTTAGGCGGTGGATCTCTCGAGCAGAAGTTGATCTCAGAGGAGGACCTCGAGCAGAAGTTGATCTC
AGAGGAGGACTTATAAGCGGCCATGCTAGAGTCCGCAAAAATCACCAGTCTCTCTCTACAAATCTATCTC
TCTCTATTTTTCTCCAGAATAATGTGTGAGTAGTTCCCAGATAAGGGAATTAGGGTTCTTATAGGGTTTC
GCTCATGTGTTGAGCATATAAGAAACCCTTAGTATGTATTTGTATTTGTAAAATACTTCTATCAATAAAA
TTTCTAATTCCTAAAACCAAAATCCAGTGAAGGGCTCGCACGTGCGGAGCTCCGTACCCTCTGCAGGTCA
ACATGGTGGAGCACGACACTCTCGTCTACTCCAAGAATATCAAAGATACAGTCTCAGAAGACCAGAGGGC
TATTGAGACTTTTCAACAAAGGGTAATATCGGGAAACCTCCTCGGATTCCATTGCCCAGCTATCTGTCAC
TTCATCGAAAGGACAGTAGAAAAGGAAGATGGCTTCTACAAATGCCATCATTGCGATAAAGGAAAGGCTA
TCGTTCAAGATGCCTCTACCGACAGTGGTCCCAAAGATGGACCCCCACCCACGAGGAACATCGTGGAAAA
AGAAGACGTTCCAACCACGTCTTCAAAGCAAGTGGATTGATGTGATATCTCCACTGACGTAAGGGATGAC
GCACAATCCCACTATCCTTCGCAAGACCCTTCCTCTATATAAGGAAGTTCATTTCATTTGGAGAGGACCT
CGAGCGCGCGTATTTTTAAACAATTACCAACAACAACAACAAACAACAACAACATTACATTTTACATTCT
ACAACTACATCTAGTCAATTGGCAACTTTGTATAATAAAGTTGAACGAGAAACGTAAAATGATATAAATA
TCAATATATTAAATTAGATTTTGCATAAAAAACAGACTACATAATACTGTAAAACACAACATATCCAGTC
ACTATGGCGGCCGCGGGCTCACTCATTAGGCACCCCAGGCTTTACACTTTATGCTTCCGGCTCGTATGTT
GTGTGGAATTGTGAGCGGATAACAATTTCACACAGGAAACAGCTATGACCATGATTACCCCGTCCCTGCA
CGCCTGTCGTTCAACCCTGGAAGATCCGCGTGTCCCGAGTTCTAACAGTCTGGCCGTCGTTCTGCAGCGT
CGCGATTGGGAAAACCCGGGCGTGACCCAACTGAATCGTCTGGCGGCCCATCCGCCGTTTGCGTCGTGGC
GTAACTCAGAAGAAGCCCGTACCGACCGTCCGTCTCAACAACTGCGCTCCTAACACTATAAAAAGCTGAT
GCAGACGGGGCTTTTTTCTGCAGGTCGACCATAGTGACTGGATATGTTGTGTTTTACAGTATTATGTAGT
CTGTTTTTTATGCAAAATCTAATTTAATATATTGATATTTATATCATTTTACGTTTCTCGTTCAGCTTTC
TTGTACAAAGTGGTGTCTAGGTTAGGCACTAGTATGGTGAGCAAGGGCGAGGAGCTGTTCACCGGGGTGG
TGCCCATCCTGGTCGAGCTGGACGGCGACGTAAACGGCCACAAGTTCAGCGTGTCCGGCGAGGGCGAGGG
CGATGCCACCTACGGCAAGCTGACCCTGAAGCTGATCTGCACCACCGGCAAGCTGCCCGTGCCCTGGCCC
ACCCTCGTGACCACCCTGGGCTACGGCCTGCAGTGCTTCGCCCGCTACCCCGACCACATGAAGCAGCACG
ACTTCTTCAAGTCCGCCATGCCCGAAGGCTACGTCCAGGAGCGCACCATCTTCTTCAAGGACGACGGCAA
CTACAAGACCCGCGCCGAGGTGAAGTTCGAGGGCGACACCCTGGTGAACCGCATCGAGCTGAAGGGCATC
GACTTCAAGGAGGACGGCAACATCCTGGGGCACAAGCTGGAGTACAACTACAACAGCCACAACGTCTATA
TCACCGCCGACAAGCAGAAGAACGGCATCAAGGCCAACTTCAAGATCCGCCACAACATCGAGGACGGCGG
CGTGCAGCTCGCCGACCACTACCAGCAGAACACCCCCATCGGCGACGGCCCCGTGCTGCTGCCCGACAAC
CACTACCTGAGCTACCAGTCCAAGCTGAGCAAGGATCCCAACGAGAAGCGCGATCACATGGTCCTGCTGG
AGTTCGTGACCGCCGCCGGGATCACTCTCGGCATGGACGAGCTGTACAAGTAATTAAAGCGGCCATGCTA
GAGTCCGCAAAAATCACCAGTCTCTCTCTACAAATCTATCTCTCTCTATTTTTCTCCAGAATAATGTGTG
AGTAGTTCCCAGATAAGGGAATTAGGGTTCTTATAGGGTTTCGCTCATGTGTTGAGCATATAAGAAACCC
TTAGTATGTATTTGTATTTGTAAAATACTTCTATCAATAAAATTTCTAATTCCTAAAACCAAAATCCAGT
GACCTAGGAGGGTAGATCATGAGCGGAGAATTAAGGGAGTCACGTTATGACCCCCGCCGATGACGCGGGA
CAAGCCGTTTTACGTTTGGAACTGACAGAACCGCAACGTTGAAGGAGCCACTGAGCGCGGGTTTCTGGAG
TTTAATGAGCTAAGCACATACGTCAGAAACCATTATTGCGCGTTCAAAAGTCGCCTAAGGTCACTATCAT
CTAGCAAATATTTCTTGTCAAAAATGCTCCACTGACGTTCCATAAATTCCCCTCGGTATCCAATTAGAGT
CTCATATTCACTCTCAACTCGATCGAGGGGATCTACCATGAGTCCAGAAAGGAGACCAGCAGATATTAGG
AGAGCAACCGAAGCAGATATGCCAGCAGTTTGCACCATTGTGAACCATTACATCGAGACTTCTACAGTTA
ATTTTAGGACTGAACCTCAAGAGCCACAGGAATGGACAGATGATCTCGTGAGATTAAGGGAAAGATACCC
TTGGCTTGTTGCTGAGGTGGATGGAGAAGTTGCAGGTATTGCTTACGCAGGACCTTGGAAGGCTAGAAAC
GCTTATGATTGGACTGCTGAGTCTACCGTTTACGTGTCACCTAGACATCAAAGAACCGGACTTGGTTCAA
CCTTGTATACTCACCTTTTGAAGTCTCTTGAAGCTCAGGGATTCAAATCTGTTGTGGCTGTTATCGGTTT
GCCTAATGATCCAAGTGTGAGAATGCATGAAGCTCTCGGATACGCACCAAGGGGTATGTTAAGAGCTGCT
GGATTTAAACATGGTAACTGGCACGATGTTGGTTTCTGGCAGTTAGATTTCAGTTTACCAGTTCCACCAA
GACCAGTGCTTCCAGTGACCGAGATTTGACCCGGGCTAGAGTCAAGCAGATCGTTCAAACATTTGGCAAT
AAAGTTTCTTAATATTGAATCCTGTTGCCGGTCTTGCGATGATTATCATATAATTTCTGTTGAATTACGT
TAAGCATGTAATAATTAACATGTAATGCATGACGTTATTTATGAGATGGGTTTTTATGATTAGAGTCCCG
CAATTATACATTTAATACGCGATAGAAAACAAAATATAGCGCGCAAACTAGGATAAATTATCGCGCGCGG
TGTCATCTATGTTACTAGATCGACCGGCATGAAGCTGAGTTAACGATGTAAGTCCTCAATTCGGCGTTAA
TTCAGTACATTAAAAACGTCCGCAATGTGTTATTAAGTTGTCTAAGCGTCAATTTGTTTACACCACAATA
TATCCTGCCACCAGCCAGCCAACAGCTCCCCGACCGGCAGCTCGGCACAAAATCACCACTCGATACAGGC
AGCCCATCAGTCCGGGACGGCGTCAGCGGGAGAGCCGTTGTAAGGCGGCAGACTTTGCTCATGTTACCGA
TGCTATTCGGAAGAACGGCAACTAAGCTGCCGGGTTTGAAACACGGATGATCTCGCGGAGGGTAGCATGT
TGATTGTAACGATGACAGAGCGTTGCTGCCTGTGATCAATTCGGGCACGAACCCAGTGGACATAAGCCTG
TTCGGTTCGTAAGCTGTAATGCAAGTAGCGTATGCGCTCACGCAACTGGTCCAGAACCTTGACCGAACGC
AGCGGTGGTAACGGCGCAGTGGCGGTTTTCATGGCTTGTTATGACTGTTTTTTTGGGGTACAGTCTATGC
CTCGGGCATCCAAGCAGCAAGCGCGTTACGCCGTGGGTCGATGTTTGATGTTATGGAGCAGCAACGATGT
TACGCAGCAGGGCAGTCGCCCTAAAACAAAGTTAAACATCATGGGGGAAGCGGTGATCGCCGAAGTATCG
ACTCAACTATCAGAGGTAGTTGGCGTCATCGAGCGCCATCTCGAACCGACGTTGCTGGCCGTACATTTGT
ACGGCTCCGCAGTGGATGGCGGCCTGAAGCCACACAGTGATATTGATTTGCTGGTTACGGTGACCGTAAG
GCTTGATGAAACAACGCGGCGAGCTTTGATCAACGACCTTTTGGAAACTTCGGCTTCCCCTGGAGAGAGC
GAGATTCTCCGCGCTGTAGAAGTCACCATTGTTGTGCACGACGACATCATTCCGTGGCGTTATCCAGCTA
AGCGCGAACTGCAATTTGGAGAATGGCAGCGCAATGACATTCTTGCAGGTATCTTCGAGCCAGCCACGAT
CGACATTGATCTGGCTATCTTGCTGACAAAAGCAAGAGAACATAGCGTTGCCTTGGTAGGTCCAGCGGCG
GAGGAACTCTTTGATCCGGTTCCTGAACAGGATCTATTTGAGGCGCTAAATGAAACCTTAACGCTATGGA
ACTCGCCGCCCGACTGGGCTGGCGATGAGCGAAATGTAGTGCTTACGTTGTCCCGCATTTGGTACAGCGC
AGTAACCGGCAAAATCGCGCCGAAGGATGTCGCTGCCGACTGGGCAATGGAGCGCCTGCCGGCCCAGTAT
CAGCCCGTCATACTTGAAGCTAGACAGGCTTATCTTGGACAAGAAGAAGATCGCTTGGCCTCGCGCGCAG
ATCAGTTGGAAGAATTTGTCCACTACGTGAAAGGCGAGATCACCAAGGTAGTCGGCAAATAATGTCTAGC
TAGAAATTCGTTCAAGCCGACGCCGCTTCGCGGCGCGGCTTAACTCAAGCGTTAGATGCACTAAGCACAT
AATTGCTCACAGCCAAACTATCAGGTCAAGTCTGCTTTTATTATTTTTAAGCGTGCATAATAAGCCCTAC
ACAAATTGGGAGATATATCATGCATGACCAAAATCCCTTAACGTGAGTTTTCGTTCCACTGAGCGTCAGA
CCCCGTAGAAAAGATCAAAGGATCTTCTTGAGATCCTTTTTTTCTGCGCGTAATCTGCTGCTTGCAAACA
AAAAAACCACCGCTACCAGCGGTGGTTTGTTTGCCGGATCAAGAGCTACCAACTCTTTTTCCGAAGGTAA
CTGGCTTCAGCAGAGCGCAGATACCAAATACTGTCCTTCTAGTGTAGCCGTAGTTAGGCCACCACTTCAA
GAACTCTGTAGCACCGCCTACATACCTCGCTCTGCTAATCCTGTTACCAGTGGCTGCTGCCAGTGGCGAT
AAGTCGTGTCTTACCGGGTTGGACTCAAGACGATAGTTACCGGATAAGGCGCAGCGGTCGGGCTGAACGG
GGGGTTCGTGCACACAGCCCAGCTTGGAGCGAACGACCTACACCGAACTGAGATACCTACAGCGTGAGCT
ATGAGAAAGCGCCACGCTTCCCGAAGGGAGAAAGGCGGACAGGTATCCGGTAAGCGGCAGGGTCGGAACA
GGAGAGCGCACGAGGGAGCTTCCAGGGGGAAACGCCTGGTATCTTTATAGTCCTGTCGGGTTTCGCCACC
TCTGACTTGAGCGTCGATTTTTGTGATGCTCGTCAGGGGGGCGGAGCCTATGGAAAAACGCCAGCAACGC
GGCCTTTTTACGGTTCCTGGCCTTTTGCTGGCCTTTTGCTCACATGTTCTTTCCTGCGTTATCCCCTGAT
TCTGTGGATAACCGTATTACCGCCTTTGAGTGAGCTGATACCGCTCGCCGCAGCCGAACGACCGAGCGCA
GCGAGTCAGTGAGCGAGGAAGCGGAAGAGCGCCTGATGCGGTATTTTCTCCTTACGCATCTGTGCGGTAT
TTCACACCGCATATGGTGCACTCTCAGTACAATCTGCTCTGATGCCGCATAGTTAAGCCAGTATACACTC
CGCTATCGCTACGTGACTGGGTCATGGCTGCGCCCCGACACCCGCCAACACCCGCTGACGCGCCCTGACG
GGCTTGTCTGCTCCCGGCATCCGCTTACAGACAAGCTGTGACCGTCTCCGGGAGCTGCATGTGTCAGAGG
TTTTCACCGTCATCACCGAAACGCGCGAGGCAGGGTGCCTTGATGTGGGCGCCGGCGGTCGAGTGGCGAC
GGCGCGGCTTGTCCGCGCCCTGGTAGATTGCCTGGCCGTAGGCCAGCCATTTTTGAGCGGCCAGCGGCCG
CGATAGGCCGACGCGAAGCGGCGGGGCGTAGGGAGCGCAGCGACCGAAGGGTAGGCGCTTTTTGCAGCTC
TTCGGCTGTGCGCTGGCCAGACAGTTATGCACAGGCCAGGCGGGTTTTAAGAGTTTTAATAAGTTTTAAA
GAGTTTTAGGCGGAAAAATCGCCTTTTTTCTCTTTTATATCAGTCACTTACATGTGTGACCGGTTCCCAA
TGTACGGCTTTGGGTTCCCAATGTACGGGTTCCGGTTCCCAATGTACGGCTTTGGGTTCCCAATGTACGT
GCTATCCACAGGAAAGAGACCTTTTCGACCTTTTTCCCCTGCTAGGGCAATTTGCCCTAGCATCTGCTCC
GTACATTAGGAACCGGCGGATGCTTCGCCCTCGATCAGGTTGCGGTAGCGCATGACTAGGATCGGGCCAG
CCTGCCCCGCCTCCTCCTTCAAATCGTACTCCGGCAGGTCATTTGACCCGATCAGCTTGCGCACGGTGAA
ACAGAACTTCTTGAACTCTCCGGCGCTGCCACTGCGTTCGTAGATCGTCTTGAACAACCATCTGGCTTCT
GCCTTGCCTGCGGCGCGGCGTGCCAGGCGGTAGAGAAAACGGCCGATGCCGGGATCGATCAAAAAGTAAT
CGGGGTGAACCGTCAGCACGTCCGGGTTCTTGCCTTCTGTGATCTCGCGGTACATCCAATCAGCTAGCTC
GATCTCGATGTACTCCGGCCGCCCGGTTTCGCTCTTTACGATCTTGTAGCGGCTAATCAAGGCTTCACCC
TCGGATACCGTCACCAGGCGGCCGTTCTTGGCCTTCTTCGTACGCTGCATGGCAACGTGCGTGGTGTTTA
ACCGAATGCAGGTTTCTACCAGGTCGTCTTTCTGCTTTCCGCCATCGGCTCGCCGGCAGAACTTGAGTAC
GTCCGCAACGTGTGGACGGAACACGCGGCCGGGCTTGTCTCCCTTCCCTTCCCGGTATCGGTTCATGGAT
TCGGTTAGATGGGAAACCGCCATCAGTACCAGGTCGTAATCCCACACACTGGCCATGCCGGCCGGCCCTG
CGGAAACCTCTACGTGCCCGTCTGGAAGCTCGTAGCGGATCACCTCGCCAGCTCGTCGGTCACGCTTCGA
CAGACGGAAAACGGCCACGTCCATGATGCTGCGACTATCGCGGGTGCCCACGTCATAGAGCATCGGAACG
AAAAAATCTGGTTGCTCGTCGCCCTTGGGCGGCTTCCTAATCGACGGCGCACCGGCTGCCGGCGGTTGCC
GGGATTCTTTGCGGATTCGATCAGCGGCCGCTTGCCACGATTCACCGGGGCGTGCTTCTGCCTCGATGCG
TTGCCGCTGGGCGGCCTGCGCGGCCTTCAACTTCTCCACCAGGTCATCACCCAGCGCCGCGCCGATTTGT
ACCGGGCCGGATGGTTTGCGACCGCTCACGCCGATTCCTCGGGCTTGGGGGTTCCAGTGCCATTGCAGGG
CCGGCAGACAACCCAGCCGCTTACGCCTGGCCAACCGCCCGTTCCTCCACACATGGGGCATTCCACGGCG
TCGGTGCCTGGTTGTTCTTGATTTTCCATGCCGCCTCCTTTAGCCGCTAAAATTCATCTACTCATTTATT
CATTTGCTCATTTACTCTGGTAGCTGCGCGATGTATTCAGATAGCAGCTCGGTAATGGTCTTGCCTTGGC
GTACCGCGTACATCTTCAGCTTGGTGTGATCCTCCGCCGGCAACTGAAAGTTGACCCGCTTCATGGCTGG
CGTGTCTGCCAGGCTGGCCAACGTTGCAGCCTTGCTGCTGCGTGCGCTCGGACGGCCGGCACTTAGCGTG
TTTGTGCTTTTGCTCATTTTCTCTTTACCTCATTAACTCAAATGAGTTTTGATTTAATTTCAGCGGCCAG
CGCCTGGACCTCGCGGGCAGCGTCGCCCTCGGGTTCTGATTCAAGAACGGTTGTGCCGGCGGCGGCAGTG
CCTGGGTAGCTCACGCGCTGCGTGATACGGGACTCAAGAATGGGCAGCTCGTACCCGGCCAGCGCCTCGG
CAACCTCACCGCCGATGCGCGTGCCTTTGATCGCCCGCGACACGACAAAGGCCGCTTGTAGCCTTCCATC
CGTGACCTCAATGCGCTGCTTAACCAGCTCCACCAGGTCGGCGGTGGCCCATATGTCGTAAGGGCTTGGC
TGCACCGGAATCAGCACGAAGTCGGCTGCCTTGATCGCGGACACAGCCAAGTCCGCCGCCTGGGGCGCTC
CGTCGATCACTACGAAGTCGCGCCGGCCGATGGCCTTCACGTCGCGGTCAATCGTCGGGCGGTCGATGCC
GACAACGGTTAGCGGTTGATCTTCCCGCACGGCCGCCCAATCGCGGGCACTGCCCTGGGGATCGGAATCG
ACTAACAGAACATCGGCCCCGGCGAGTTGCAGGGCGCGGGCTAGATGGGTTGCGATGGTCGTCTTGCCTG
ACCCGCCTTTCTGGTTAAGTACAGCGATAACCTTCATGCGTTCCCCTTGCGTATTTGTTTATTTACTCAT
CGCATCATATACGCAGCGACCGCATGACGCAAGCTGTTTTACTCAAATACACATCACCTTTTTAGACGGC
GGCGCTCGGTTTCTTCAGCGGCCAAGCTGGCCGGCCAGGCCGCCAGCTTGGCATCAGACAAACCGGCCAG
GATTTCATGCAGCCGCACGGTTGAGACGTGCGCGGGCGGCTCGAACACGTACCCGGCCGCGATCATCTCC
GCCTCGATCTCTTCGGTAATGAAAAACGGTTCGTCCTGGCCGTCCTGGTGCGGTTTCATGCTTGTTCCTC
TTGGCGTTCATTCTCGGCGGCCGCCAGGGCGTCGGCCTCGGTCAATGCGTCCTCACGGAAGGCACCGCGC
CGCCTGGCCTCGGTGGGCGTCACTTCCTCGCTGCGCTCAAGTGCGCGGTACAGGGTCGAGCGATGCACGC
CAAGCAGTGCAGCCGCCTCTTTCACGGTGCGGCCTTCCTGGTCGATCAGCTCGCGGGCGTGCGCGATCTG
TGCCGGGGTGAGGGTAGGGCGGGGGCCAAACTTCACGCCTCGGGCCTTGGCGGCCTCGCGCCCGCTCCGG
GTGCGGTCGATGATTAGGGAACGCTCGAACTCGGCAATGCCGGCGAACACGGTCAACACCATGCGGCCGG
CCGGCGTGGTGGTGTCGGCCCACGGCTCTGCCAGGCTACGCAGGCCCGCGCCGGCCTCCTGGATGCGCTC
GGCAATGTCCAGTAGGTCGCGGGTGCTGCGGGCCAGGCGGTCTAGCCTGGTCACTGTCACAACGTCGCCA
GGGCGTAGGTGGTCAAGCATCCTGGCCAGCTCCGGGCGGTCGCGCCTGGTGCCGGTGATCTTCTCGGAAA
ACAGCTTGGTGCAGCCGGCCGCGTGCAGTTCGGCCCGTTGGTTGGTCAAGTCCTGGTCGTCGGTGCTGAC
GCGGGCATAGCCCAGCAGGCCAGCGGCGGCGCTCTTGTTCATGGCGTAATGTCTCCGGTTCTAGTCGCAA
GTATTCTACTTTATGCGACTAAAACACGCGACAAGAAAACGCCAGGAAAAGGGCAGGGCGGCAGCCTGTC
GCGTAACTTAGGACTTGTGCGACATGTCGTTTTCAGAAGACGGCTGCACTGAACGTCAGAAGCCGACTGC
ACTATAGCAGCGGAGGGGTTGGATCAAAGTACTTTAAAGTACTTTAAAGTACTTTAAAGTACTTTGATCC
CGAGGGGAACCCTGTGGTTGGCATGCACATACAAATGGACGAACGGATAAACCTTTTCACGCCCTTTTAA
ATATCCGATTATTCTAATAAACGCTCTTTTCTCTTAGGTTTACCCGCCAATATATCCTGTCAAACACTGA
TAGTTT
Features (pLannotate 1.2.2; 35 found; start..end, strand, type, name):
    143..487     +  promoter       CaMV 35S promoter: strong constitutive promoter from cauliflower mosaic virus
    440..486     +  promoter       minimal CaMV 35S promoter: minimal 35S promoter from cauliflower mosaic virus
    575..1285    +  CDS            rsTagRFP: rsTagRFP is a photoswitchable red fluorescent protein published in 2012, derived from Entacmaea quadricolor. It has high acid sensitivity.
   1304..1428    +  protein_bind   attR1: mutant version of attR; recombination site for the Gateway® LR reaction LR Clonase™
   1453..1483    +  promoter       lac UV5 promoter: E. coli lac promoter with an "up" mutation
   1507..1536    +  promoter       cat promoter (fragment): promoter of the E. coli cat gene encoding chloramphenicol acetyltransferase
   1537..2196    +  CDS            CmR: chloramphenicol acetyltransferase; cat; confers resistance to chloramphenicol
   2375..2533    +  CDS            ccdA (fragment): CCDA_ECO57 - Also known as H, letA. Experimental evidence at protein level: Swiss-Prot protein existence level 1. Antitoxin component of a type II toxin-antitoxin (TA) system which inhibits the post-segregational killing (PSK) of plasmid-free cells, also referred to as a plasmid addiction system. Binds to and blocks the activity of CcdB; will also remove bound CcdB protein from the CcdB-GyrA complex by forming a CcdA-CcdB complex, a process termed rejuvenation. Functions as a transcriptional corepressor for the ccdAB operon, repression also requires CcdB (By similarity). From Escherichia coli
   2538..2840    +  CDS            ccdB: CCDB_ECOLI - Also known as G, letB, letD. Experimental evidence at protein level: Swiss-Prot protein existence level 1. Toxic component of a type II toxin-antitoxin (TA) system, functioning in plasmid maintainence. Responsible for the post- segregational killing (PSK) of plasmid-free cells, also referred to as a plasmid addiction system. Half-life of over 2 hours. Cell killing by CcdB is accompanied by filamentation, defects in chromosome and plasmid segregation, defects in cell division, formation of anucleate cells, decreased DNA synthesis and plasmid loss. Interferes with the activity of DN
   2884..3008    -  protein_bind   attR4: mutant version of attR; recombination site for the Gateway® LR reaction LR Clonase™
   3159..3318    +  polyA_signal   CaMV poly(A) signal (fragment): cauliflower mosaic virus polyadenylation signal
   3434..3778    +  promoter       CaMV 35S promoter: strong constitutive promoter from cauliflower mosaic virus
   3731..3777    +  promoter       minimal CaMV 35S promoter: minimal 35S promoter from cauliflower mosaic virus
   3873..3996    +  protein_bind   attR3: mutant version of attR; recombination site for the Gateway® LR reaction LR Clonase™
   4031..4061    +  promoter       lac promoter: promoter for the E. coli lac operon
   4065..4087    +  protein_bind   lac operator (fragment): The lac repressor binds to the lac operator to inhibit transcription in E. coli. This inhibition can be relieved by adding lactose or isopropyl-β-D-thiogalactopyranoside (IPTG). lac repressor encoded by lacI
   4105..4320    +  CDS            lacZ (fragment): BGAL_ECOLI - Experimental evidence at protein level: Swiss-Prot protein existence level 1. From Escherichia coli (strain K12).
   4370..4494    -  protein_bind   attR2: mutant version of attR; recombination site for the Gateway® LR reaction LR Clonase™
   4514..5230    +  CDS            mVenus: mVenus is a basic (constitutively fluorescent) yellow fluorescent protein published in 2006, derived from Aequorea victoria. It is reported to be a rapidly-maturing monomer with moderate acid sensitivity.
   5301..5460    +  polyA_signal   CaMV poly(A) signal (fragment): cauliflower mosaic virus polyadenylation signal
   5558..5736    +  promoter       NOS promoter: nopaline synthase promoter
   5778..6326    +  CDS            bar: PAT_STRHY - Experimental evidence at protein level: Swiss-Prot protein existence level 1. Inactivates phosphinothricin (PPT) by transfer of an acetyl group from acetyl CoA. Can also acetylate demethylphosphinothricin but not PTT or glutamate. This enzyme is an effector of phosphinothricin tripeptide (PTT or bialaphos) resistance. From Streptomyces hygroscopicus. Introduced by genetic manipulation and expressed in glufosinate-tolerant maize by Dekalb Genetics.
   6349..6601    +  terminator     NOS terminator: nopaline synthase terminator and poly(A) signal
   6706..6730    -  misc_feature   LB T-DNA repeat: left border repeat from nopaline C58 T-DNA
   6989..7012    +  promoter       Pc promoter (fragment): intI1 (promoter lies within the coding sequence); class 1 integron promoter
   7188..7244    +  CDS            GmR (fragment): gentamycin acetyltransferase; aacC1; confers resistance to gentamycin
   7255..8042    +  CDS            SmR (fragment): aminoglycoside adenylyltransferase (Murphy, 1985); aadA; confers resistance to spectinomycin and streptomycin
   8288..8876    +  rep_origin     ori: high-copy-number ColE1/pMB1/pBR322/pUC origin of replication
   9062..9202    -  misc_feature   bom: basis of mobility region from pBR322
   9304..9343    -  CDS            rop (fragment): Rop protein, which maintains plasmids at low copy number; rop
   9546..9740    -  rep_origin     pVS1 oriV: origin of replication for the Pseudomonas plasmid pVS1 (Heeb et al., 2000)
   9806..10879   -  CDS            pVS1 RepA: replication protein from the Pseudomonas plasmid pVS1 (Heeb et al., 2000)
  11308..11937   -  CDS            pVS1 StaA: stability protein from the Pseudomonas plasmid pVS1 (Heeb et al., 2000)
  12497..12898   -  CDS            Y4CG_SINFN (fragment): Protein inferred from homology: Swiss-Prot protein existence level 3. From Sinorhizobium fredii (strain NBRC 101917 / NGR234).
  13268..13292   -  misc_feature   RB T-DNA repeat: right border repeat from nopaline C58 T-DNA
