>Addgene plasmid #105120 | pFRETvr-2in1-CN | addgene full sequence | sequence record 204238 | Addgene NGS Result
AAACTGAAGGCGGGAAACGACAATCTGATCCAAGCTCAAGCTAAGCTAGGACTAGCCCTCTGCAGGTCAA
CATGGTGGAGCACGACACTCTCGTCTACTCCAAGAATATCAAAGATACAGTCTCAGAAGACCAGAGGGCT
ATTGAGACTTTTCAACAAAGGGTAATATCGGGAAACCTCCTCGGATTCCATTGCCCAGCTATCTGTCACT
TCATCGAAAGGACAGTAGAAAAGGAAGATGGCTTCTACAAATGCCATCATTGCGATAAAGGAAAGGCTAT
CGTTCAAGATGCCTCTACCGACAGTGGTCCCAAAGATGGACCCCCACCCACGAGGAACATCGTGGAAAAA
GAAGACGTTCCAACCACGTCTTCAAAGCAAGTGGATTGATGTGATATCTCCACTGACGTAAGGGATGACG
CACAATCCCACTATCCTTCGCAAGACCCTTCCTCTATATAAGGAAGTTCATTTCATTTGGAGAGGACCTC
GAGCGCGCGTATTTTTAAACAATTACCAACAACAACAACAAACAACAACAACATTACATTTTACATTCTA
CAACTACATCTAGTATGGTGAGTAAAGGTGAAGAGTTGATTAAAGAGAACATGCATATGAAGTTATACAT
GGAGGGAACTGTCAATAATCACCACTTTAAGTGTACATCAGAGGGTGAGGGAAAGCCATACGAGGGAACC
CAAACTATGAGAATCAAAGTAGTGGAGGGAGGTCCTCTTCCATTTGCTTTTGATATACTAGCAACAAGTT
TCATGTATGGTTCCAGGACCTTCATTAACCATACTCAGGGAATCCCTGACTTCTTTAAACAGTCTTTTCC
TGAAGGTTTTACATGGGAGAGGGTTACCACTTACGAGGACGGTGGAGTCTTGACAGCAACCCAGGACACT
TCATTACAAGATGGATGCCTAATATACAATGTGAAAATTAGGGGTGTGAATTTCCCTAGTAACGGACCAG
TTATGCAGAAGAAAACACTAGGTTGGGAAGCTAATACTGAAATGTTGTACCCTGCCGACGGAGGTTTAGA
AGGTAGATCCGACATGGCCCTTAAGCTAGTCGGAGGTGGACACTTGATCTGTAACTTTAAAACCACATAT
AGGTCTAAGAAGCCAGCAAAGAATCTAAAAATGCCTGGTGTTTACTATGTGGACCATAGACTAGAAAGGA
TAAAAGAAGCAGACAAAGAAACTTACGTGGAGCAACATGAGGTCGCCGTCGCTAGGTATTGCGACTTACC
TTCCAAGCTAGGTCACAAATTGAACAGTAACACTAGTCCTAGAACAAGTTTGTACAAAAAAGCTGAACGA
GAAACGTAAAATGATATAAATATCAATATATTAAATTAGATTTTGCATAAAAAACAGACTACATAATACT
GTAAAACACAACATATCCAGTCACTATGGCGGCCGCATTAGGCACCCCAGGCTTTACACTTTATGCTTCC
GGCTCGTATAATGTGTGGATTTTGAGTTAGGATCCGTCGAGATTTTCAGGAGCTAAGGAAGCTAAAATGG
AGAAAAAAATCACTGGATATACCACCGTTGATATATCCCAATGGCATCGTAAAGAACATTTTGAGGCATT
TCAGTCAGTTGCTCAATGTACCTATAACCAGACCGTTCAGCTGGATATTACGGCCTTTTTAAAGACCGTA
AAGAAAAATAAGCACAAGTTTTATCCGGCCTTTATTCACATTCTTGCCCGCCTGATGAATGCTCATCCGG
AATTCCGTATGGCAATGAAAGACGGTGAGCTGGTGATATGGGATAGTGTTCACCCTTGTTACACCGTTTT
CCATGAGCAAACTGAAACGTTTTCATCGCTCTGGAGTGAATACCACGACGATTTCCGGCAGTTTCTACAC
ATATATTCGCAAGATGTGGCGTGTTACGGTGAAAACCTGGCCTATTTCCCTAAAGGGTTTATTGAGAATA
TGTTTTTCGTCTCAGCCAATCCCTGGGTGAGTTTCACCAGTTTTGATTTAAACGTGGCCAATATGGACAA
CTTCTTCGCCCCCGTTTTCACCATGGGCAAATATTATACGCAAGGCGACAAGGTGCTGATGCCGCTGGCG
ATTCAGGTTCATCATGCCGTTTGTGATGGCTTCCATGTCGGCAGAATGCTTAATGAATTACAACAGTACT
GCGATGAGTGGCAGGGCGGGGCGTAAAGATCTGGATCCGGCTTACTAAAAGCCAGATAACAGTATGCGTA
TTTGCGCGCTGATTTTTGCGGTATAAGAATATATACTGATATGTATACCCGAAGTATGTCAAAAAGAGGT
ATGCTATGAAGCAGCGTATTACAGTGACAGTTGACAGCGACAGCTATCAGTTGCTCAAGGCATATATGAT
GTCAATATCTCCGGTCTGGTAAGCACAACCATGCAGAATGAAGCCCGTCGTCTGCGTGCCGAACGCTGGA
AAGCGGAAAATCAGGAAGGGATGGCTGAGGTCGCCCGGTTTATTGAAATGAACGGCTCTTTTGCTGACGA
GAACAGGGGCTGGTGAAATGCAGTTTAAGGTTTACACCTATAAAAGAGAGAGCCGTTATCGTCTGTTTGT
GGATGTACAGAGTGATATTATTGACACGCCCGGGCGACGGATGGTGATCCCCCTGGCCAGTGCACGTCTG
CTGTCAGATAAAGTCTCCCGTGAACTTTACCCGGTGGTGCATATCGGGGATGAAAGCTGGCGCATGATGA
CCACCGATATGGCCAGTGTGCCGGTCTCCGTTATCGGGGAAGAAGTGGCTGATCTCAGCCACCGCGAAAA
TGACATCAAAAACGCCATTAACCTGATGTTCTGGGGAATATAAATGTCAGGCTCCCTTATACACAGCCAG
TCTGCAGGTCGACCATAGTGACTGGATATGTTGTGTTTTACAGTATTATGTAGTCTGTTTTTTATGCAAA
ATCTAATTTAATATATTGATATTTATATCATTTTACGTTTCTCGTTCAACTTTTCTATACAAAGTTGGTC
AATTGTTAGGCGGTGGATCTCTCGAGCAGAAGTTGATCTCAGAGGAGGACCTCGAGCAGAAGTTGATCTC
AGAGGAGGACTTATAAGCGGCCATGCTAGAGTCCGCAAAAATCACCAGTCTCTCTCTACAAATCTATCTC
TCTCTATTTTTCTCCAGAATAATGTGTGAGTAGTTCCCAGATAAGGGAATTAGGGTTCTTATAGGGTTTC
GCTCATGTGTTGAGCATATAAGAAACCCTTAGTATGTATTTGTATTTGTAAAATACTTCTATCAATAAAA
TTTCTAATTCCTAAAACCAAAATCCAGTGAAGGCTCGCACGTGCGGAGCTCCGTACCCTCTGCAGGTCAA
CATGGTGGAGCACGACACTCTCGTCTACTCCAAGAATATCAAAGATACAGTCTCAGAAGACCAGAGGGCT
ATTGAGACTTTTCAACAAAGGGTAATATCGGGAAACCTCCTCGGATTCCATTGCCCAGCTATCTGTCACT
TCATCGAAAGGACAGTAGAAAAGGAAGATGGCTTCTACAAATGCCATCATTGCGATAAAGGAAAGGCTAT
CGTTCAAGATGCCTCTACCGACAGTGGTCCCAAAGATGGACCCCCACCCACGAGGAACATCGTGGAAAAA
GAAGACGTTCCAACCACGTCTTCAAAGCAAGTGGATTGATGTGATATCTCCACTGACGTAAGGGATGACG
CACAATCCCACTATCCTTCGCAAGACCCTTCCTCTATATAAGGAAGTTCATTTCATTTGGAGAGGACCTC
GAGCGCGCGTATTTTTAAACAATTACCAACAACAACAACAAACAACAACAACATTACATTTTACATTCTA
CAACTACATCTAGTCAATTGGCAACTTTGTATAATAAAGTTGAACGAGAAACGTAAAATGATATAAATAT
CAATATATTAAATTAGATTTTGCATAAAAAACAGACTACATAATACTGTAAAACACAACATATCCAGTCA
CTATGGCGGCCGCGGGCTCACTCATTAGGCACCCCAGGCTTTACACTTTATGCTTCCGGCTCGTATGTTG
TGTGGAATTGTGAGCGGATAACAATTTCACACAGGAAACAGCTATGACCATGATTACCCCGTCCCTGCAC
GCCTGTCGTTCAACCCTGGAAGATCCGCGTGTCCCGAGTTCTAACAGTCTGGCCGTCGTTCTGCAGCGTC
GCGATTGGGAAAACCCGGGCGTGACCCAACTGAATCGTCTGGCGGCCCATCCGCCGTTTGCGTCGTGGCG
TAACTCAGAAGAAGCCCGTACCGACCGTCCGTCTCAACAACTGCGCTCCTAACACTATAAAAAGCTGATG
CAGACGGGGCTTTTTTCTGCAGGTCGACCATAGTGACTGGATATGTTGTGTTTTACAGTATTATGTAGTC
TGTTTTTTATGCAAAATCTAATTTAATATATTGATATTTATATCATTTTACGTTTCTCGTTCAGCTTTCT
TGTACAAAGTGGTGTCTAGGTTAGGCACTAGTATGGTGAGCAAGGGCGAGGAGCTGTTCACCGGGGTGGT
GCCCATCCTGGTCGAGCTGGACGGCGACGTAAACGGCCACAAGTTCAGCGTGTCCGGCGAGGGCGAGGGC
GATGCCACCTACGGCAAGCTGACCCTGAAGCTGATCTGCACCACCGGCAAGCTGCCCGTGCCCTGGCCCA
CCCTCGTGACCACCCTGGGCTACGGCCTGCAGTGCTTCGCCCGCTACCCCGACCACATGAAGCAGCACGA
CTTCTTCAAGTCCGCCATGCCCGAAGGCTACGTCCAGGAGCGCACCATCTTCTTCAAGGACGACGGCAAC
TACAAGACCCGCGCCGAGGTGAAGTTCGAGGGCGACACCCTGGTGAACCGCATCGAGCTGAAGGGCATCG
ACTTCAAGGAGGACGGCAACATCCTGGGGCACAAGCTGGAGTACAACTACAACAGCCACAACGTCTATAT
CACCGCCGACAAGCAGAAGAACGGCATCAAGGCCAACTTCAAGATCCGCCACAACATCGAGGACGGCGGC
GTGCAGCTCGCCGACCACTACCAGCAGAACACCCCCATCGGCGACGGCCCCGTGCTGCTGCCCGACAACC
ACTACCTGAGCTACCAGTCCAAGCTGAGCAAGGATCCCAACGAGAAGCGCGATCACATGGTCCTGCTGGA
GTTCGTGACCGCCGCCGGGATCACTCTCGGCATGGACGAGCTGTACAAGTAATTAAAGCGGCCATGCTAG
AGTCCGCAAAAATCACCAGTCTCTCTCTACAAATCTATCTCTCTCTATTTTTCTCCAGAATAATGTGTGA
GTAGTTCCCAGATAAGGGAATTAGGGTTCTTATAGGGTTTCGCTCATGTGTTGAGCATATAAGAAACCCT
TAGTATGTATTTGTATTTGTAAAATACTTCTATCAATAAAATTTCTAATTCCTAAAACCAAAATCCAGTG
ACCTAGGAGGGTAGATCATGAGCGGAGAATTAAGGGAGTCACGTTATGACCCCCGCCGATGACGCGGGAC
AAGCCGTTTTACGTTTGGAACTGACAGAACCGCAACGTTGAAGGAGCCACTGAGCGCGGGTTTCTGGAGT
TTAATGAGCTAAGCACATACGTCAGAAACCATTATTGCGCGTTCAAAAGTCGCCTAAGGTCACTATCATC
TAGCAAATATTTCTTGTCAAAAATGCTCCACTGACGTTCCATAAATTCCCCTCGGTATCCAATTAGAGTC
TCATATTCACTCTCAACTCGATCGAGGGGATCTACCATGAGTCCAGAAAGGAGACCAGCAGATATTAGGA
GAGCAACCGAAGCAGATATGCCAGCAGTTTGCACCATTGTGAACCATTACATCGAGACTTCTACAGTTAA
TTTTAGGACTGAACCTCAAGAGCCACAGGAATGGACAGATGATCTCGTGAGATTAAGGGAAAGATACCCT
TGGCTTGTTGCTGAGGTGGATGGAGAAGTTGCAGGTATTGCTTACGCAGGACCTTGGAAGGCTAGAAACG
CTTATGATTGGACTGCTGAGTCTACCGTTTACGTGTCACCTAGACATCAAAGAACCGGACTTGGTTCAAC
CTTGTATACTCACCTTTTGAAGTCTCTTGAAGCTCAGGGATTCAAATCTGTTGTGGCTGTTATCGGTTTG
CCTAATGATCCAAGTGTGAGAATGCATGAAGCTCTCGGATACGCACCAAGGGGTATGTTAAGAGCTGCTG
GATTTAAACATGGTAACTGGCACGATGTTGGTTTCTGGCAGTTAGATTTCAGTTTACCAGTTCCACCAAG
ACCAGTGCTTCCAGTGACCGAGATTTGACCCGGGCTAGAGTCAAGCAGATCGTTCAAACATTTGGCAATA
AAGTTTCTTAATATTGAATCCTGTTGCCGGTCTTGCGATGATTATCATATAATTTCTGTTGAATTACGTT
AAGCATGTAATAATTAACATGTAATGCATGACGTTATTTATGAGATGGGTTTTTATGATTAGAGTCCCGC
AATTATACATTTAATACGCGATAGAAAACAAAATATAGCGCGCAAACTAGGATAAATTATCGCGCGCGGT
GTCATCTATGTTACTAGATCGACCGGCATGAAGCTGAGTTAACGATGTAAGTCCTCAATTCGGCGTTAAT
TCAGTACATTAAAAACGTCCGCAATGTGTTATTAAGTTGTCTAAGCGTCAATTTGTTTACACCACAATAT
ATCCTGCCACCAGCCAGCCAACAGCTCCCCGACCGGCAGCTCGGCACAAAATCACCACTCGATACAGGCA
GCCCATCAGTCCGGGACGGCGTCAGCGGGAGAGCCGTTGTAAGGCGGCAGACTTTGCTCATGTTACCGAT
GCTATTCGGAAGAACGGCAACTAAGCTGCCGGGTTTGAAACACGGATGATCTCGCGGAGGGTAGCATGTT
GATTGTAACGATGACAGAGCGTTGCTGCCTGTGATCAATTCGGGCACGAACCCAGTGGACATAAGCCTGT
TCGGTTCGTAAGCTGTAATGCAAGTAGCGTATGCGCTCACGCAACTGGTCCAGAACCTTGACCGAACGCA
GCGGTGGTAACGGCGCAGTGGCGGTTTTCATGGCTTGTTATGACTGTTTTTTTGGGGTACAGTCTATGCC
TCGGGCATCCAAGCAGCAAGCGCGTTACGCCGTGGGTCGATGTTTGATGTTATGGAGCAGCAACGATGTT
ACGCAGCAGGGCAGTCGCCCTAAAACAAAGTTAAACATCATGGGGGAAGCGGTGATCGCCGAAGTATCGA
CTCAACTATCAGAGGTAGTTGGCGTCATCGAGCGCCATCTCGAACCGACGTTGCTGGCCGTACATTTGTA
CGGCTCCGCAGTGGATGGCGGCCTGAAGCCACACAGTGATATTGATTTGCTGGTTACGGTGACCGTAAGG
CTTGATGAAACAACGCGGCGAGCTTTGATCAACGACCTTTTGGAAACTTCGGCTTCCCCTGGAGAGAGCG
AGATTCTCCGCGCTGTAGAAGTCACCATTGTTGTGCACGACGACATCATTCCGTGGCGTTATCCAGCTAA
GCGCGAACTGCAATTTGGAGAATGGCAGCGCAATGACATTCTTGCAGGTATCTTCGAGCCAGCCACGATC
GACATTGATCTGGCTATCTTGCTGACAAAAGCAAGAGAACATAGCGTTGCCTTGGTAGGTCCAGCGGCGG
AGGAACTCTTTGATCCGGTTCCTGAACAGGATCTATTTGAGGCGCTAAATGAAACCTTAACGCTATGGAA
CTCGCCGCCCGACTGGGCTGGCGATGAGCGAAATGTAGTGCTTACGTTGTCCCGCATTTGGTACAGCGCA
GTAACCGGCAAAATCGCGCCGAAGGATGTCGCTGCCGACTGGGCAATGGAGCGCCTGCCGGCCCAGTATC
AGCCCGTCATACTTGAAGCTAGACAGGCTTATCTTGGACAAGAAGAAGATCGCTTGGCCTCGCGCGCAGA
TCAGTTGGAAGAATTTGTCCACTACGTGAAAGGCGAGATCACCAAGGTAGTCGGCAAATAATGTCTAGCT
AGAAATTCGTTCAAGCCGACGCCGCTTCGCGGCGCGGCTTAACTCAAGCGTTAGATGCACTAAGCACATA
ATTGCTCACAGCCAAACTATCAGGTCAAGTCTGCTTTTATTATTTTTAAGCGTGCATAATAAGCCCTACA
CAAATTGGGAGATATATCATGCATGACCAAAATCCCTTAACGTGAGTTTTCGTTCCACTGAGCGTCAGAC
CCCGTAGAAAAGATCAAAGGATCTTCTTGAGATCCTTTTTTTCTGCGCGTAATCTGCTGCTTGCAAACAA
AAAAACCACCGCTACCAGCGGTGGTTTGTTTGCCGGATCAAGAGCTACCAACTCTTTTTCCGAAGGTAAC
TGGCTTCAGCAGAGCGCAGATACCAAATACTGTCCTTCTAGTGTAGCCGTAGTTAGGCCACCACTTCAAG
AACTCTGTAGCACCGCCTACATACCTCGCTCTGCTAATCCTGTTACCAGTGGCTGCTGCCAGTGGCGATA
AGTCGTGTCTTACCGGGTTGGACTCAAGACGATAGTTACCGGATAAGGCGCAGCGGTCGGGCTGAACGGG
GGGTTCGTGCACACAGCCCAGCTTGGAGCGAACGACCTACACCGAACTGAGATACCTACAGCGTGAGCTA
TGAGAAAGCGCCACGCTTCCCGAAGGGAGAAAGGCGGACAGGTATCCGGTAAGCGGCAGGGTCGGAACAG
GAGAGCGCACGAGGGAGCTTCCAGGGGGAAACGCCTGGTATCTTTATAGTCCTGTCGGGTTTCGCCACCT
CTGACTTGAGCGTCGATTTTTGTGATGCTCGTCAGGGGGGCGGAGCCTATGGAAAAACGCCAGCAACGCG
GCCTTTTTACGGTTCCTGGCCTTTTGCTGGCCTTTTGCTCACATGTTCTTTCCTGCGTTATCCCCTGATT
CTGTGGATAACCGTATTACCGCCTTTGAGTGAGCTGATACCGCTCGCCGCAGCCGAACGACCGAGCGCAG
CGAGTCAGTGAGCGAGGAAGCGGAAGAGCGCCTGATGCGGTATTTTCTCCTTACGCATCTGTGCGGTATT
TCACACCGCATATGGTGCACTCTCAGTACAATCTGCTCTGATGCCGCATAGTTAAGCCAGTATACACTCC
GCTATCGCTACGTGACTGGGTCATGGCTGCGCCCCGACACCCGCCAACACCCGCTGACGCGCCCTGACGG
GCTTGTCTGCTCCCGGCATCCGCTTACAGACAAGCTGTGACCGTCTCCGGGAGCTGCATGTGTCAGAGGT
TTTCACCGTCATCACCGAAACGCGCGAGGCAGGGTGCCTTGATGTGGGCGCCGGCGGTCGAGTGGCGACG
GCGCGGCTTGTCCGCGCCCTGGTAGATTGCCTGGCCCTAGGCCAGCCATTTTTGAGCGGCCAGCGGCCGC
GATAGGCCGACGCGAAGCGGCGGGGCGTAGGGAGCGCAGCGACCGAAGGGTAGGCGCTTTTTGCAGCTCT
TCGGCTGTGCGCTGGCCAGACAGTTATGCACAGGCCAGGCGGGTTTTAAGAGTTTTAATAAGTTTTAAAG
AGTTTTAGGCGGAAAAATCGCCTTTTTTCTCTTTTATATCAGTCACTTACATGTGTGACCGGTTCCCAAT
GTACGGCTTTGGGTTCCCAATGTACGGGTTCCGGTTCCCAATGTACGGCTTTGGGTTCCCAATGTACGTG
CTATCCACAGGAAAGAGACCTTTTCGACCTTTTTCCCCTGCTAGGGCAATTTGCCCTAGCATCTGCTCCG
TACATTAGGAACCGGCGGATGCTTCGCCCTCGATCAGGTTGCGGTAGCGCATGACTAGGATCGGGCCAGC
CTGCCCCGCCTCCTCCTTCAAATCGTACTCCGGCAGGTCATTTGACCCGATCAGCTTGCGCACGGTGAAA
CAGAACTTCTTGAACTCTCCGGCGCTGCCACTGCGTTCGTAGATCGTCTTGAACAACCATCTGGCTTCTG
CCTTGCCTGCGGCGCGGCGTGCCAGGCGGTAGAGAAAACGGCCGATGCCGGGATCGATCAAAAAGTAATC
GGGGTGAACCGTCAGCACGTCCGGGTTCTTGCCTTCTGTGATCTCGCGGTACATCCAATCAGCTAGCTCG
ATCTCGATGTACTCCGGCCGCCCGGTTTCGCTCTTTACGATCTTGTAGCGGCTAATCAAGGCTTCACCCT
CGGATACCGTCACCAGGCGGCCGTTCTTGGCCTTCTTCGTACGCTGCATGGCAACGTGCGTGGTGTTTAA
CCGAATGCAGGTTTCTACCAGGTCGTCTTTCTGCTTTCCGCCATCGGCTCGCCGGCAGAACTTGAGTACG
TCCGCAACGTGTGGACGGAACACGCGGCCGGGCTTGTCTCCCTTCCCTTCCCGGTATCGGTTCATGGATT
CGGTTAGATGGGAAACCGCCATCAGTACCAGGTCGTAATCCCACACACTGGCCATGCCGGCCGGCCCTGC
GGAAACCTCTACGTGCCCGTCTGGAAGCTCGTAGCGGATCACCTCGCCAGCTCGTCGGTCACGCTTCGAC
AGACGGAAAACGGCCACGTCCATGATGCTGCGACTATCGCGGGTGCCCACGTCATAGAGCATCGGAACGA
AAAAATCTGGTTGCTCGTCGCCCTTGGGCGGCTTCCTAATCGACGGCGCACCGGCTGCCGGCGGTTGCCG
GGATTCTTTGCGGATTCGATCAGCGGCCGCTTGCCACGATTCACCGGGGCGTGCTTCTGCCTCGATGCGT
TGCCGCTGGGCGGCCTGCGCGGCCTTCAACTTCTCCACCAGGTCATCACCCAGCGCCGCGCCGATTTGTA
CCGGGCCGGATGGTTTGCGACCGCTCACGCCGATTCCTCGGGCTTGGGGGTTCCAGTGCCATTGCAGGGC
CGGCAGACAACCCAGCCGCTTACGCCTGGCCAACCGCCCGTTCCTCCACACATGGGGCATTCCACGGCGT
CGGTGCCTGGTTGTTCTTGATTTTCCATGCCGCCTCCTTTAGCCGCTAAAATTCATCTACTCATTTATTC
ATTTGCTCATTTACTCTGGTAGCTGCGCGATGTATTCAGATAGCAGCTCGGTAATGGTCTTGCCTTGGCG
TACCGCGTACATCTTCAGCTTGGTGTGATCCTCCGCCGGCAACTGAAAGTTGACCCGCTTCATGGCTGGC
GTGTCTGCCAGGCTGGCCAACGTTGCAGCCTTGCTGCTGCGTGCGCTCGGACGGCCGGCACTTAGCGTGT
TTGTGCTTTTGCTCATTTTCTCTTTACCTCATTAACTCAAATGAGTTTTGATTTAATTTCAGCGGCCAGC
GCCTGGACCTCGCGGGCAGCGTCGCCCTCGGGTTCTGATTCAAGAACGGTTGTGCCGGCGGCGGCAGTGC
CTGGGTAGCTCACGCGCTGCGTGATACGGGACTCAAGAATGGGCAGCTCGTACCCGGCCAGCGCCTCGGC
AACCTCACCGCCGATGCGCGTGCCTTTGATCGCCCGCGACACGACAAAGGCCGCTTGTAGCCTTCCATCC
GTGACCTCAATGCGCTGCTTAACCAGCTCCACCAGGTCGGCGGTGGCCCATATGTCGTAAGGGCTTGGCT
GCACCGGAATCAGCACGAAGTCGGCTGCCTTGATCGCGGACACAGCCAAGTCCGCCGCCTGGGGCGCTCC
GTCGATCACTACGAAGTCGCGCCGGCCGATGGCCTTCACGTCGCGGTCAATCGTCGGGCGGTCGATGCCG
ACAACGGTTAGCGGTTGATCTTCCCGCACGGCCGCCCAATCGCGGGCACTGCCCTGGGGATCGGAATCGA
CTAACAGAACATCGGCCCCGGCGAGTTGCAGGGCGCGGGCTAGATGGGTTGCGATGGTCGTCTTGCCTGA
CCCGCCTTTCTGGTTAAGTACAGCGATAACCTTCATGCGTTCCCCTTGCGTATTTGTTTATTTACTCATC
GCATCATATACGCAGCGACCGCATGACGCAAGCTGTTTTACTCAAATACACATCACCTTTTTAGACGGCG
GCGCTCGGTTTCTTCAGCGGCCAAGCTGGCCGGCCAGGCCGCCAGCTTGGCATCAGACAAACCGGCCAGG
ATTTCATGCAGCCGCACGGTTGAGACGTGCGCGGGCGGCTCGAACACGTACCCGGCCGCGATCATCTCCG
CCTCGATCTCTTCGGTAATGAAAAACGGTTCGTCCTGGCCGTCCTGGTGCGGTTTCATGCTTGTTCCTCT
TGGCGTTCATTCTCGGCGGCCGCCAGGGCGTCGGCCTCGGTCAATGCGTCCTCACGGAAGGCACCGCGCC
GCCTGGCCTCGGTGGGCGTCACTTCCTCGCTGCGCTCAAGTGCGCGGTACAGGGTCGAGCGATGCACGCC
AAGCAGTGCAGCCGCCTCTTTCACGGTGCGGCCTTCCTGGTCGATCAGCTCGCGGGCGTGCGCGATCTGT
GCCGGGGTGAGGGTAGGGCGGGGGCCAAACTTCACGCCTCGGGCCTTGGCGGCCTCGCGCCCGCTCCGGG
TGCGGTCGATGATTAGGGAACGCTCGAACTCGGCAATGCCGGCGAACACGGTCAACACCATGCGGCCGGC
CGGCGTGGTGGTGTCGGCCCACGGCTCTGCCAGGCTACGCAGGCCCGCGCCGGCCTCCTGGATGCGCTCG
GCAATGTCCAGTAGGTCGCGGGTGCTGCGGGCCAGGCGGTCTAGCCTGGTCACTGTCACAACGTCGCCAG
GGCGTAGGTGGTCAAGCATCCTGGCCAGCTCCGGGCGGTCGCGCCTGGTGCCGGTGATCTTCTCGGAAAA
CAGCTTGGTGCAGCCGGCCGCGTGCAGTTCGGCCCGTTGGTTGGTCAAGTCCTGGTCGTCGGTGCTGACG
CGGGCATAGCCCAGCAGGCCAGCGGCGGCGCTCTTGTTCATGGCGTAATGTCTCCGGTTCTAGTCGCAAG
TATTCTACTTTATGCGACTAAAACACGCGACAAGAAAACGCCAGGAAAAGGGCAGGGCGGCAGCCTGTCG
CGTAACTTAGGACTTGTGCGACATGTCGTTTTCAGAAGACGGCTGCACTGAACGTCAGAAGCCGACTGCA
CTATAGCAGCGGAGGGGTTGGATCAAAGTACTTTAAAGTACTTTAAAGTACTTTAAAGTACTTTGATCCC
GAGGGGAACCCTGTGGTTGGCATGCACATACAAATGGACGAACGGATAAACCTTTTCACGCCCTTTTAAA
TATCCGATTATTCTAATAAACGCTCTTTTCTCTTAGGTTTACCCGCCAATATATCCTGTCAAACACTGAT
AGTTT
Features (pLannotate 1.2.2; 35 found; start..end, strand, type, name):
    143..487     +  promoter       CaMV 35S promoter: strong constitutive promoter from cauliflower mosaic virus
    440..486     +  promoter       minimal CaMV 35S promoter: minimal 35S promoter from cauliflower mosaic virus
    575..1285    +  CDS            rsTagRFP: rsTagRFP is a photoswitchable red fluorescent protein published in 2012, derived from Entacmaea quadricolor. It has high acid sensitivity.
   1304..1428    +  protein_bind   attR1: mutant version of attR; recombination site for the Gateway® LR reaction LR Clonase™
   1453..1483    +  promoter       lac UV5 promoter: E. coli lac promoter with an "up" mutation
   1507..1536    +  promoter       cat promoter (fragment): promoter of the E. coli cat gene encoding chloramphenicol acetyltransferase
   1537..2196    +  CDS            CmR: chloramphenicol acetyltransferase; cat; confers resistance to chloramphenicol
   2375..2533    +  CDS            ccdA (fragment): CCDA_ECO57 - Also known as H, letA. Experimental evidence at protein level: Swiss-Prot protein existence level 1. Antitoxin component of a type II toxin-antitoxin (TA) system which inhibits the post-segregational killing (PSK) of plasmid-free cells, also referred to as a plasmid addiction system. Binds to and blocks the activity of CcdB; will also remove bound CcdB protein from the CcdB-GyrA complex by forming a CcdA-CcdB complex, a process termed rejuvenation. Functions as a transcriptional corepressor for the ccdAB operon, repression also requires CcdB (By similarity). From Escherichia coli
   2538..2840    +  CDS            ccdB: CCDB_ECOLI - Also known as G, letB, letD. Experimental evidence at protein level: Swiss-Prot protein existence level 1. Toxic component of a type II toxin-antitoxin (TA) system, functioning in plasmid maintainence. Responsible for the post- segregational killing (PSK) of plasmid-free cells, also referred to as a plasmid addiction system. Half-life of over 2 hours. Cell killing by CcdB is accompanied by filamentation, defects in chromosome and plasmid segregation, defects in cell division, formation of anucleate cells, decreased DNA synthesis and plasmid loss. Interferes with the activity of DN
   2884..3008    -  protein_bind   attR4: mutant version of attR; recombination site for the Gateway® LR reaction LR Clonase™
   3159..3318    +  polyA_signal   CaMV poly(A) signal (fragment): cauliflower mosaic virus polyadenylation signal
   3433..3777    +  promoter       CaMV 35S promoter: strong constitutive promoter from cauliflower mosaic virus
   3730..3776    +  promoter       minimal CaMV 35S promoter: minimal 35S promoter from cauliflower mosaic virus
   3872..3995    +  protein_bind   attR3: mutant version of attR; recombination site for the Gateway® LR reaction LR Clonase™
   4030..4060    +  promoter       lac promoter: promoter for the E. coli lac operon
   4064..4086    +  protein_bind   lac operator (fragment): The lac repressor binds to the lac operator to inhibit transcription in E. coli. This inhibition can be relieved by adding lactose or isopropyl-β-D-thiogalactopyranoside (IPTG). lac repressor encoded by lacI
   4104..4319    +  CDS            lacZ (fragment): BGAL_ECOLI - Experimental evidence at protein level: Swiss-Prot protein existence level 1. From Escherichia coli (strain K12).
   4369..4493    -  protein_bind   attR2: mutant version of attR; recombination site for the Gateway® LR reaction LR Clonase™
   4513..5229    +  CDS            mVenus: mVenus is a basic (constitutively fluorescent) yellow fluorescent protein published in 2006, derived from Aequorea victoria. It is reported to be a rapidly-maturing monomer with moderate acid sensitivity.
   5300..5459    +  polyA_signal   CaMV poly(A) signal (fragment): cauliflower mosaic virus polyadenylation signal
   5557..5735    +  promoter       NOS promoter: nopaline synthase promoter
   5777..6325    +  CDS            bar: PAT_STRHY - Experimental evidence at protein level: Swiss-Prot protein existence level 1. Inactivates phosphinothricin (PPT) by transfer of an acetyl group from acetyl CoA. Can also acetylate demethylphosphinothricin but not PTT or glutamate. This enzyme is an effector of phosphinothricin tripeptide (PTT or bialaphos) resistance. From Streptomyces hygroscopicus. Introduced by genetic manipulation and expressed in glufosinate-tolerant maize by Dekalb Genetics.
   6348..6600    +  terminator     NOS terminator: nopaline synthase terminator and poly(A) signal
   6705..6729    -  misc_feature   LB T-DNA repeat: left border repeat from nopaline C58 T-DNA
   6988..7011    +  promoter       Pc promoter (fragment): intI1 (promoter lies within the coding sequence); class 1 integron promoter
   7187..7243    +  CDS            GmR (fragment): gentamycin acetyltransferase; aacC1; confers resistance to gentamycin
   7254..8041    +  CDS            SmR (fragment): aminoglycoside adenylyltransferase (Murphy, 1985); aadA; confers resistance to spectinomycin and streptomycin
   8287..8875    +  rep_origin     ori: high-copy-number ColE1/pMB1/pBR322/pUC origin of replication
   9061..9201    -  misc_feature   bom: basis of mobility region from pBR322
   9303..9342    -  CDS            rop (fragment): Rop protein, which maintains plasmids at low copy number; rop
   9545..9739    -  rep_origin     pVS1 oriV: origin of replication for the Pseudomonas plasmid pVS1 (Heeb et al., 2000)
   9805..10878   -  CDS            pVS1 RepA: replication protein from the Pseudomonas plasmid pVS1 (Heeb et al., 2000)
  11307..11936   -  CDS            pVS1 StaA: stability protein from the Pseudomonas plasmid pVS1 (Heeb et al., 2000)
  12496..12897   -  CDS            Y4CG_SINFN (fragment): Protein inferred from homology: Swiss-Prot protein existence level 3. From Sinorhizobium fredii (strain NBRC 101917 / NGR234).
  13267..13291   -  misc_feature   RB T-DNA repeat: right border repeat from nopaline C58 T-DNA
