[The description below was written by a language model from this plasmid's Addgene catalogue record and pLannotate feature annotations shown in this document.]
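Description:
pFRETvr-2in1-CN is an empty binary Gateway destination vector of about 13.3 kb for plant expression, designed to place two candidate interaction partners on a single T-DNA for FRET/FLIM analysis after stable or transient transformation. The backbone carries a ColE1/pUC-type origin with a bom site for E. coli and the pVS1 oriV, RepA and StaA functions for maintenance in Agrobacterium. An aadA gene provides spectinomycin selection. Because the unrecombined vector contains ccdB, it is propagated in a ccdB-tolerant strain, with chloramphenicol maintaining the Gateway cassette.

Between the right and left T-DNA borders lie two independent expression units, each driven by a CaMV 35S promoter and closed by a CaMV poly(A) signal. In the first unit, a TagRFP coding sequence (called as the close relative rsTagRFP by the automated annotation) precedes an attR1–attR4 cassette holding CmR and ccdB, so the gene recombined here receives an N-terminal red acceptor tag. In the second unit, an attR3–attR2 cassette containing a lac promoter-driven lacZ alpha fragment sits upstream of mVenus, so that gene receives a C-terminal yellow donor tag. A single multisite LR reaction replaces both cassettes. Loss of ccdB gives negative selection at one position, and loss of lacZ allows blue/white screening at the other.

A NOS promoter–bar–NOS terminator unit near the left border confers Basta (phosphinothricin) resistance for selecting transgenic plants. Delivering both fusions from one T-DNA means each transformed cell receives both genes together, which supports FRET comparisons. The depositor and sequencing-derived records differ by one nucleotide in length and annotate identically.
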