Addgene plasmid #105120: pFRETvr-2in1-CN
Purpose: (Empty Backbone) FRET/FLIM analysis in plants (stable or transient transformation)
Depositing lab: Christopher Grefen. Depositing organization: Eberhard Karls Universitaet Tuebingen. Publication: Binary 2in1 Vectors Improve in Planta (Co)localization and Dynamic Protein Interaction Studies. Hecker A, Wallmeroth N, Peter S, Blatt MR, Harter K, Grefen C. Plant Physiol. 2015 Jul;168(3):776-87. doi: 10.1104/pp.15.00533. Epub 2015 May 13. PubMed 25971551.
Backbone
  Vector backbone: pFRETvr-2in1-CN
  Vector type: Plant Expression
  Selectable markers: Basta ; lacZ
  Tag / fusion protein: tagRFP (N terminal on backbone); mVenus (C terminal on backbone)
Growth in bacteria
  Bacterial resistance: Chloramphenicol and Spectinomycin, 25 & 50 μg/mL
  Growth temperature: 37°C
  Growth strain: ccdB Survival
  Copy number: High Copy
Gene/Insert
  Gene/Insert name: None
  Tag / fusion protein: tagRFP (N terminal on backbone); mVenus (C terminal on backbone)
Terms and licenses: Academic/Nonprofit Terms; Industry Terms: Not Available to Industry
How to cite: pFRETvr-2in1-CN was a gift from Christopher Grefen (Addgene plasmid # 105120 ; http://n2t.net/addgene:105120 ; RRID:Addgene_105120)
